Addgene plasmid #213369: PTGDR-DuET
Purpose: The DuET construct encodes the named human GPCR engineered with a cleaved hemagglutinin signal peptide, a 5' FLAG and a 3' 1D4 epitope tag optimized for expression in mammalian cells and proteomics studies.
Depositing lab: Thomas Sakmar. Depositing organization: Rockefeller University. Publication: Multiplexed selectivity screening of anti-GPCR antibodies. Dahl L, Kotliar IB, Bendes A, Dodig-Crnkovic T, Fromm S, Elofsson A, Uhlen M, Sakmar TP, Schwenk JM. Sci Adv. 2023 May 3;9(18):eadf9297. doi: 10.1126/sciadv.adf9297. Epub 2023 May 3. PubMed 37134173.
Backbone
  Vector backbone: pcDNA 3.1 (+)
  Vector type: Mammalian Expression
Growth in bacteria
  Bacterial resistance: Ampicillin, 100 μg/mL
  Growth temperature: 37°C
  Growth strain: DH5alpha
  Copy number: High Copy
Gene/Insert
  Gene/Insert name: PTGDR (alt names: Prostaglandin D2 receptor; DP, DP1, PTGDR1, PT2R2, pd2r)
  Species: H. sapiens (human)
  Entrez Gene: PTGDR (a.k.a. AS1, ASRT1, DP, DP1, PTGDR1)
  Promoter: CMV, T7
  Tag / fusion protein: FLAG (N terminal on insert); 1D4 (C terminal on insert)
  Cloning method: Gibson Cloning
Terms and licenses: Academic/Nonprofit Terms; Industry Terms: Not Available to Industry
Depositor comments: Class: A, Family: Prostanoid. Ensembl ID: ENSG00000168229, Uniprot ID: Q13258
How to cite: PTGDR-DuET was a gift from Thomas Sakmar (Addgene plasmid # 213369 ; http://n2t.net/addgene:213369 ; RRID:Addgene_213369)
