[The description below was written by a language model from this plasmid's Addgene catalogue record and pLannotate feature annotations shown in this document.]
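Description:
PTGDR-DuET is a mammalian expression plasmid built on the pcDNA 3.1 (+) backbone that carries the human prostaglandin D2 receptor (PTGDR, also called DP or DP1), a class A GPCR of the prostanoid family. It is propagated in E. coli through a high-copy ColE1/pUC-type origin with ampicillin selection from the β-lactamase gene. It also retains the f1 origin typical of this backbone. For selection in mammalian cells, an SV40 early promoter drives a neomycin/kanamycin phosphotransferase gene, terminated by an SV40 polyadenylation signal. Several short annotations (ble, lacI, bom, HIV-1 LTR and an extra SV40 promoter piece) are marked as fragments and most likely reflect backbone remnants or partial sequence matches rather than functional parts.

The receptor cassette is transcribed from the human CMV immediate-early enhancer and promoter and ends at the bovine growth hormone polyadenylation signal, which spans the numbering origin of the circular sequence. A T7 promoter between the CMV promoter and the coding region would allow in vitro transcription. According to the catalogue description, the DuET design places a cleavable hemagglutinin signal peptide and a FLAG epitope at the N terminus of the receptor and a 1D4 epitope at the C terminus. The feature table detects the FLAG sequence just upstream of the PTGDR coding sequence, labelled as a fragment of 3xFLAG, but it does not separately annotate the signal peptide or the 1D4 tag. The dual tags give independent handles for capture and detection of the full-length receptor. The construct is intended for expression in mammalian cells and proteomics studies, and the associated work concerns multiplexed selectivity screening of anti-GPCR antibodies.
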