Features (pLannotate 1.2.2; 21 found; start..end, strand, type, name):
    225..246     +  promoter       SV40 promoter (fragment): SV40 enhancer and early promoter
    267..695     +  rep_origin     f1 ori (sequence partly withheld): f1 bacteriophage origin of replication; arrow indicates direction of (+) strand synthesis
    709..1038    +  promoter       SV40 promoter: SV40 enhancer and early promoter
   1105..1896    +  CDS            neo: KKA2_KLEPN - Also known as kan, nptII. Experimental evidence at protein level: Swiss-Prot protein existence level 1. Resistance to kanamycin, neomycin, paromomycin, ribostamycin, butirosin and gentamicin B. From Klebsiella pneumoniae.
   1920..2078    +  CDS            ble (fragment): BLE_KLEPN - Experimental evidence at protein level: Swiss-Prot protein existence level 1. Binding protein with a strong affinity to the bleomycin family of antibiotics. Binds to CL990; an antimitotic-antibiotic compound. From Klebsiella pneumoniae.
   2073..2194    +  polyA_signal   SV40 poly(A) signal: SV40 polyadenylation signal
   2267..2283    -  protein_bind   lac operator: The lac repressor binds to the lac operator to inhibit transcription in E. coli. This inhibition can be relieved by adding lactose or isopropyl-β-D-thiogalactopyranoside (IPTG). lac repressor encoded by lacI
   2291..2321    -  promoter       lac promoter: promoter for the E. coli lac operon
   2336..2357    -  protein_bind   CAP binding site: CAP binding activates transcription in the presence of cAMP. E. coli catabolite activator protein
   2370..2462    -  CDS            lacI (fragment): lac repressor; lacI; The lac repressor binds to the lac operator to inhibit transcription in E. coli. This inhibition can be relieved by adding lactose or isopropyl-β-D-thiogalactopyranoside (IPTG).
   2645..3233    -  rep_origin     ori: high-copy-number ColE1/pMB1/pBR322/pUC origin of replication
   3404..4264    -  CDS            AmpR: β-lactamase; bla; confers resistance to ampicillin, carbenicillin, and related antibiotics
   4265..4369    -  promoter       AmpR promoter: bla
   4428..4480    -  misc_feature   bom (fragment): basis of mobility region from pBR322
   4635..5014    +  enhancer       CMV enhancer: human cytomegalovirus immediate early enhancer
   5015..5218    +  promoter       CMV promoter: human cytomegalovirus (CMV) immediate early promoter
   5214..5247    +  LTR            5' LTR (truncated) (fragment): truncated 5' long terminal repeat (LTR) from HIV-1
   5263..5281    +  promoter       T7 promoter: promoter for bacteriophage T7 RNA polymerase
   5374..5394    +  CDS            3xFLAG (fragment): three tandem FLAG® epitope tags
   5407..6483    +  CDS            PTGDR: PD2R_HUMAN - Experimental evidence at transcript level: Swiss-Prot protein existence level 2. Receptor for prostaglandin D2 (PGD2). The activity of this receptor is mainly mediated by G(s) proteins that stimulate adenylate cyclase, resulting in an elevation of intracellular cAMP. A mobilization of calcium is also observed, but without formation of inositol 1,4,5-trisphosphate (By similarity). Involved in PLA2G3- dependent maturation of mast cells. PLA2G3 is secreted by immature mast cells and acts on nearby fibroblasts upstream to PTDGS to synthesize PGD2, which in turn promotes mast cell matu
   6614..221     +  polyA_signal   bGH poly(A) signal (across the origin): bovine growth hormone polyadenylation signal
>Addgene plasmid #213369 | PTGDR-DuET | addgene full sequence | sequence record 430728 | Addgene NGS Result
GCCTTCTAGTTGCCAGCCATCTGTTGTTTGCCCCTCCCCCGTGCCTTCCTTGACCCTGGAAGGTGCCACT
CCCACTGTCCTTTCCTAATAAAATGAGGAAATTGCATCGCATTGTCTGAGTAGGTGTCATTCTATTCTGG
GGGGTGGGGTGGGGCAGGACAGCAAGGGGGAGGATTGGGAAGACAATAGCAGGCATGCTGGGGATGCGGT
GGGCTCTATGGCTTCTGAGGCGGAAAGAACCAGCTGGGGCTCTAGGGGGTATCCCC
[124 nt withheld, positions 267-390]
C
[91 nt withheld, positions 392-482]
A
[49 nt withheld, positions 484-532]
CCTTTGACGTTGGAGTCCACGTTCTTT
[37 nt withheld, positions 560-596]
ACCCTATCTCGGTCTATTCTTTTGATTTATAAGGGATTTTGCCGATTTCGGCCTATTGGTTAAAAAATGA
GCTGATTTAACAAAAATTTAACGCGAATTAATTCTGTGGAATGTGTGTCAGTTAGGGTGTGGAAAGTCCC
CAGGCTCCCCAGCAGGCAGAAGTATGCAAAGCATGCATCTCAATTAGTCAGCAACCAGGTGTGGAAAGTC
CCCAGGCTCCCCAGCAGGCAGAAGTATGCAAAGCATGCATCTCAATTAGTCAGCAACCATAGTCCCGCCC
CTAACTCCGCCCATCCCGCCCCTAACTCCGCCCAGTTCCGCCCATTCTCCGCCCCATGGCTGACTAATTT
TTTTTATTTATGCAGAGGCCGAGGCCGCCTCTGCCTCTGAGCTATTCCAGAAGTAGTGAGGAGGCTTTTT
TGGAGGCCTAGGCTTTTGCAAAAAGCTCCCGGGAGCTTGTATATCCATTTTCGGATCTGATCAAGAGACA
GGATGAGGATCGTTTCGCATGATTGAACAAGATGGATTGCACGCAGGTTCTCCGGCCGCTTGGGTGGAGA
GGCTATTCGGCTATGACTGGGCACAACAGACAATCGGCTGCTCTGATGCCGCCGTGTTCCGGCTGTCAGC
GCAGGGGCGCCCGGTTCTTTTTGTCAAGACCGACCTGTCCGGTGCCCTGAATGAACTGCAGGACGAGGCA
GCGCGGCTATCGTGGCTGGCCACGACGGGCGTTCCTTGCGCAGCTGTGCTCGACGTTGTCACTGAAGCGG
GAAGGGACTGGCTGCTATTGGGCGAAGTGCCGGGGCAGGATCTCCTGTCATCTCACCTTGCTCCTGCCGA
GAAAGTATCCATCATGGCTGATGCAATGCGGCGGCTGCATACGCTTGATCCGGCTACCTGCCCATTCGAC
CACCAAGCGAAACATCGCATCGAGCGAGCACGTACTCGGATGGAAGCCGGTCTTGTCGATCAGGATGATC
TGGACGAAGAGCATCAGGGGCTCGCGCCAGCCGAACTGTTCGCCAGGCTCAAGGCGCGCATGCCCGACGG
CGAGGATCTCGTCGTGACCCATGGCGATGCCTGCTTGCCGAATATCATGGTGGAAAATGGCCGCTTTTCT
GGATTCATCGACTGTGGCCGGCTGGGTGTGGCGGACCGCTATCAGGACATAGCGTTGGCTACCCGTGATA
TTGCTGAAGAGCTTGGCGGCGAATGGGCTGACCGCTTCCTCGTGCTTTACGGTATCGCCGCTCCCGATTC
GCAGCGCATCGCCTTCTATCGCCTTCTTGACGAGTTCTTCTGAGCGGGACTCTGGGGTTCGAAATGACCG
ACCAAGCGACGCCCAACCTGCCATCACGAGATTTCGATTCCACCGCCGCCTTCTATGAAAGGTTGGGCTT
CGGAATCGTTTTCCGGGACGCCGGCTGGATGATCCTCCAGCGCGGGGATCTCATGCTGGAGTTCTTCGCC
CACCCCAACTTGTTTATTGCAGCTTATAATGGTTACAAATAAAGCAATAGCATCACAAATTTCACAAATA
AAGCATTTTTTTCACTGCATTCTAGTTGTGGTTTGTCCAAACTCATCAATGTATCTTATCATGTCTGTAT
ACCGTCGACCTCTAGCTAGAGCTTGGCGTAATCATGGTCATAGCTGTTTCCTGTGTGAAATTGTTATCCG
CTCACAATTCCACACAACATACGAGCCGGAAGCATAAAGTGTAAAGCCTGGGGTGCCTAATGAGTGAGCT
AACTCACATTAATTGCGTTGCGCTCACTGCCCGCTTTCCAGTCGGGAAACCTGTCGTGCCAGCTGCATTA
ATGAATCGGCCAACGCGCGGGGAGAGGCGGTTTGCGTATTGGGCGCTCTTCCGCTTCCTCGCTCACTGAC
TCGCTGCGCTCGGTCGTTCGGCTGCGGCGAGCGGTATCAGCTCACTCAAAGGCGGTAATACGGTTATCCA
CAGAATCAGGGGATAACGCAGGAAAGAACATGTGAGCAAAAGGCCAGCAAAAGGCCAGGAACCGTAAAAA
GGCCGCGTTGCTGGCGTTTTTCCATAGGCTCCGCCCCCCTGACGAGCATCACAAAAATCGACGCTCAAGT
CAGAGGTGGCGAAACCCGACAGGACTATAAAGATACCAGGCGTTTCCCCCTGGAAGCTCCCTCGTGCGCT
CTCCTGTTCCGACCCTGCCGCTTACCGGATACCTGTCCGCCTTTCTCCCTTCGGGAAGCGTGGCGCTTTC
TCATAGCTCACGCTGTAGGTATCTCAGTTCGGTGTAGGTCGTTCGCTCCAAGCTGGGCTGTGTGCACGAA
CCCCCCGTTCAGCCCGACCGCTGCGCCTTATCCGGTAACTATCGTCTTGAGTCCAACCCGGTAAGACACG
ACTTATCGCCACTGGCAGCAGCCACTGGTAACAGGATTAGCAGAGCGAGGTATGTAGGCGGTGCTACAGA
GTTCTTGAAGTGGTGGCCTAACTACGGCTACACTAGAAGAACGGTATTTGGTATCTGCGCTCTGCTGAAG
CCAGTTACCTTCGGAAAAAGAGTTGGTAGCTCTTGATCCGGCAAACAAACCACCGCTGGTAGCGGTGGTT
TTTTTGTTTGCAAGCAGCAGATTACGCGCAGAAAAAAAGGATCTCAAGAAGATCCTTTGATCTTTTCTAC
GGGGTCTGACGCTCAGTGGAACGAAAACTCACGTTAAGGGATTTTGGTCATGAGATTATCAAAAAGGATC
TTCACCTAGATCCTTTTAAATTAAAAATGAAGTTTTAAATCAATCTAAAGTATATATGAGTAAACTTGGT
CTGACAGTTACCAATGCTTAATCAGTGAGGCACCTATCTCAGCGATCTGTCTATTTCGTTCATCCATAGT
TGCCTGACTCCCCGTCGTGTAGATAACTACGATACGGGAGGGCTTACCATCTGGCCCCAGTGCTGCAATG
ATACCGCGAGACCCACGCTCACCGGCTCCAGATTTATCAGCAATAAACCAGCCAGCCGGAAGGGCCGAGC
GCAGAAGTGGTCCTGCAACTTTATCCGCCTCCATCCAGTCTATTAATTGTTGCCGGGAAGCTAGAGTAAG
TAGTTCGCCAGTTAATAGTTTGCGCAACGTTGTTGCCATTGCTACAGGCATCGTGGTGTCACGCTCGTCG
TTTGGTATGGCTTCATTCAGCTCCGGTTCCCAACGATCAAGGCGAGTTACATGATCCCCCATGTTGTGCA
AAAAAGCGGTTAGCTCCTTCGGTCCTCCGATCGTTGTCAGAAGTAAGTTGGCCGCAGTGTTATCACTCAT
GGTTATGGCAGCACTGCATAATTCTCTTACTGTCATGCCATCCGTAAGATGCTTTTCTGTGACTGGTGAG
TACTCAACCAAGTCATTCTGAGAATAGTGTATGCGGCGACCGAGTTGCTCTTGCCCGGCGTCAATACGGG
ATAATACCGCGCCACATAGCAGAACTTTAAAAGTGCTCATCATTGGAAAACGTTCTTCGGGGCGAAAACT
CTCAAGGATCTTACCGCTGTTGAGATCCAGTTCGATGTAACCCACTCGTGCACCCAACTGATCTTCAGCA
TCTTTTACTTTCACCAGCGTTTCTGGGTGAGCAAAAACAGGAAGGCAAAATGCCGCAAAAAAGGGAATAA
GGGCGACACGGAAATGTTGAATACTCATACTCTTCCTTTTTCAATATTATTGAAGCATTTATCAGGGTTA
TTGTCTCATGAGCGGATACATATTTGAATGTATTTAGAAAAATAAACAAATAGGGGTTCCGCGCACATTT
CCCCGAAAAGTGCCACCTGACGTCGACGGATCGGGAGATCTCCCGATCCCCTATGGTGCACTCTCAGTAC
AATCTGCTCTGATGCCGCATAGTTAAGCCAGTATCTGCTCCCTGCTTGTGTGTTGGAGGTCGCTGAGTAG
TGCGCGAGCAAAATTTAAGCTACAACAAGGCAAGGCTTGACCGACATTTGCATGAAGAATCTGCTTAGGG
TTAGGCGTTTTGCGCTGCTTCGCGATGTACGGGCCAGATATACGCGTTGACATTGATTATTGACTAGTTA
TTAATAGTAATCAATTACGGGGTCATTAGTTCATAGCCCATATATGGAGTTCCGCGTTACATAACTTACG
GTAAATGGCCCGCCTGGCTGACCGCCCAACGACCCCCGCCCATTGACGTCAATAATGACGTATGTTCCCA
TAGTAACGCCAATAGGGACTTTCCATTGACGTCAATGGGTGGAGTATTTACGGTAAACTGCCCACTTGGC
AGTACATCAAGTGTATCATATGCCAAGTACGCCCCCTATTGACGTCAATGACGGTAAATGGCCCGCCTGG
CATTATGCCCAGTACATGACCTTATGGGACTTTCCTACTTGGCAGTACATCTACGTATTAGTCATCGCTA
TTACCATGGTGATGCGGTTTTGGCAGTACATCAATGGGCGTGGATAGCGGTTTGACTCACGGGGATTTCC
AAGTCTCCACCCCATTGACGTCAATGGGAGTTTGTTTTGGCACCAAAATCAACGGGACTTTCCAAAATGT
CGTAACAACTCCGCCCCATTGACGCAAATGGGCGGTAGGCGTGTACGGTGGGAGGTCTATATAAGCAGAG
CTCTCTGGCTAACTAGAGAACCCACTGCTTACTGGCTTATCGAAATTAATACGACTCACTATAGGGAGAC
CCAAGCTGGCTAGCGTTTAAACTTAAGCTTAGCGCCACCATGAAGACGATCATCGCCCTGAGCTACATCT
TCTGCCTGGTATTCGCCGACTACAAGGACGATGATGACGCCAGCATCGATATGAAGTCCCCTTTCTATCG
GTGCCAGAACACCACATCTGTAGAAAAGGGTAACTCTGCCGTTATGGGTGGGGTGCTTTTCAGTACTGGC
CTGCTGGGAAACTTGCTGGCACTTGGCTTGCTCGCGAGGAGCGGACTCGGCTGGTGTAGCAGAAGGCCAT
TGCGGCCTCTGCCCTCTGTCTTCTACATGTTGGTGTGCGGACTGACTGTGACAGATCTCCTTGGCAAGTG
CCTCCTGTCCCCGGTCGTCCTCGCGGCTTACGCACAGAACCGCTCTTTGCGGGTGCTCGCCCCCGCACTT
GATAACAGCCTGTGCCAGGCCTTTGCTTTCTTCATGAGCTTCTTCGGGCTCTCTTCAACACTGCAGTTGC
TGGCCATGGCCCTGGAGTGCTGGTTGTCTCTTGGTCACCCATTCTTCTACCGACGCCACATCACACTCAG
ACTGGGTGCCCTGGTGGCACCAGTGGTAAGTGCCTTTTCACTGGCTTTCTGCGCCCTGCCCTTTATGGGC
TTTGGCAAGTTTGTGCAGTATTGCCCTGGCACCTGGTGTTTCATTCAAATGGTGCACGAGGAAGGAAGTC
TCTCAGTACTCGGCTACAGCGTGCTGTACAGCAGTCTGATGGCCCTCCTGGTCCTGGCAACCGTGCTCTG
TAATCTGGGGGCTATGCGGAATCTCTATGCCATGCATAGAAGGCTCCAGCGCCACCCCCGGTCATGTACT
CGGGATTGCGCAGAACCACGCGCCGATGGGCGGGAAGCTTCCCCACAGCCTCTGGAAGAACTGGATCATC
TCCTGCTGCTGGCACTGATGACCGTGCTGTTCACGATGTGTTCCCTTCCCGTGATTTATAGAGCATACTA
TGGAGCGTTTAAGGACGTGAAGGAGAAAAACAGAACCTCCGAGGAGGCCGAGGATTTGCGAGCGCTCCGG
TTCTTGTCCGTCATCTCTATCGTGGATCCATGGATCTTCATCATCTTCCGCTCTCCAGTATTTAGGATCT
TTTTCCACAAGATCTTTATAAGGCCACTGAGGTATAGAAGTAGATGTTCAAACAGCACCAATATGGAGTC
CTCTCTGATCGATACCGGTGGACGCACCGGTGAATTCGATGAGGCCAGCACCACCGTGTCTAAGACCGAG
ACTTCTCAGGTGGCCCCTGCCTAACTCGAGTCTAGAGGGCCCGTTTAAACCCGCTGATCAGCCTCGACTG
T
